Addgene plasmid #17797: pM-ErbB4CTF
Depositing lab: Marius Sudol. Depositing organization: Icahn School of Medicine at Mount Sinai. Publication: WW domain-containing protein YAP associates with ErbB-4 and acts as a co-transcriptional activator for the carboxyl-terminal fragment of ErbB-4 that translocates to the nucleus. Komuro A, Nagai M, Navin NE, Sudol M. J Biol Chem. 2003 Aug 29. 278(35):33334-41. 10.1074/jbc.M305597200 PubMed 12807903.
Backbone
  Vector backbone: pM
  Backbone manufacturer: BD Biosciences
  Backbone size w/o insert (bp): 3500
  Vector type: Mammalian Expression
Growth in bacteria
  Bacterial resistance: Ampicillin, 100 μg/mL
  Growth temperature: 37°C
  Growth strain: DH5alpha
  Copy number: High Copy
Gene/Insert
  Gene/Insert name: ErbB4 (alt name: HER4)
  Species: H. sapiens (human)
  Insert size (bp): 1850
  Mutation: Carboxy-terminal fragment only, amino acids 676-1292
  GenBank ID: NM_001042599
  Entrez Gene: ERBB4 (a.k.a. ALS19, HER4, p180erbB4)
  Tag / fusion protein: GAL4-BD (N terminal on insert)
  Cloning method: Restriction Enzyme; 5′ cloning site SalI (unknown if destroyed); 3′ cloning site XbaI (unknown if destroyed)
  Sequencing primers: 5′ N/A
Terms and licenses: Academic/Nonprofit Terms; Industry Terms: Not Available to Industry
How to cite: pM-ErbB4CTF was a gift from Marius Sudol (Addgene plasmid # 17797 ; http://n2t.net/addgene:17797 ; RRID:Addgene_17797)
