[The description below was written by a language model from this plasmid's Addgene catalogue record.]
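Description:
pM-ErbB4CTF is a mammalian expression plasmid built on the commercial pM backbone (about 3.5 kb without insert), the vector used to make GAL4 DNA-binding domain fusions for mammalian two-hybrid and one-hybrid style transcription assays. It is maintained in E. coli as a high-copy plasmid under ampicillin selection. The record does not include a feature table, so the promoter driving the fusion, the origin of replication and the polyadenylation signal are not stated, and no mammalian selection marker is listed.

The insert, roughly 1.85 kb, encodes only the carboxy-terminal fragment of human ErbB4 (HER4), amino acids 676–1292, cloned between SalI and XbaI sites so that the GAL4 DNA-binding domain sits at the N terminus of the fragment. This portion corresponds to the intracellular part of the receptor tyrosine kinase, which the associated publication describes as a fragment that translocates to the nucleus. Tethering it to GAL4 binding sites through the GAL4-BD allows its transcriptional activity to be read out from a co-transfected GAL4-responsive reporter, and lets candidate partners be tested for their ability to enhance that activity. According to the publication title, the construct was used in work showing that the WW domain-containing protein YAP associates with ErbB4 and acts as a co-transcriptional activator for this fragment. It is therefore suited to transient transfection experiments that probe the nuclear signalling and transactivation function of the ErbB4 C-terminal fragment and its interaction with co-activators.
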