>Addgene plasmid #17797 | pM-ErbB4CTF | addgene partial sequence | sequence record 23723 | 17797 with Gal4-N-term
GCGGAATTCCGGGGACCGTCGACTTAGAAGGAAGAGCATCAAAAAGAAAAGAGCCTTGAGAAGATTCTTG
GAAACAGAGTTGGTGGAACCATTAACTCCCAGTGGCACAGCACCCAATCAAGCTCAACTTCGTATTTTGA
AAGAAACTGAGCTGAAGAGGGTAAAAGTCCTTGGCTCAGGTGCTTTTGGAACGGTTTATAAAGGTATTTG
GGTACCTGAAGGAGAAACTGTGAAGATTCCTGTGGCTATTAAGATTCTTAATGAGACAACTGGTCCCAAG
GCAAATGTGGAGTTCATGGATGAAGCTCTGATCATGGCAAGTATGGATCATCCACACCTAGTCCGGTTGC
TGGGTGTGTGTCTGAGCCCAACCATCCAGCTGGTTACTCAACTTATGCCCCATGGCTGCCTGTTGGAGTA
TGTCCACGAGCACAAGGATAACATTGGATCACAACTGCTGCTTAACTGGTGTGTCCAGATAGCTAAGGGA
ATGATGTACCTGGAAGAAAGACGACTCGTTCATCGGGATTTGGCAGCCCGTAATGTCTTAGTGAAATCTC
CAAACCATGTGAAAATCACAGATTTTGGGCTAGCCAGACTCTTGGAAGGAGATGAAAAAGAGTACAATGC
TGATGGAGGAAAGATGCCAATTAAATGGAGGCTCTGGAGTGTATACATTACAGGGAATTNCCCCATCANA
GTGACGTTTGTGGCTATGGAGTNCTATATGGNACTGATGACNTTGGAGNAAACCCTATGATGNATTCCAC
GCGAAANTCCTGATTTNTAGAAAAGGNACGTT
